Addgene plasmid #163485: AiP995-pAAV-mscRE10-minBGpromoter-EGFP-WPRE-hGHpA
Purpose: Direct-expressing EGFP AAV Virus. Alias: AiP995 - pAAV-AiE2010m-minBG-EGFP-WPRE-HGHpA
Depositing lab: Allen Institute for Brain Science & Bosiljka Tasic. Depositing organization: Allen Institute. Publication: Enhancer viruses for combinatorial cell-subclass-specific labeling. Graybuck LT, Daigle TL, Sedeno-Cortes AE, Walker M, Kalmbach B, Lenz GH, Morin E, Nguyen TN, Garren E, Bendrick JL, Kim TK, Zhou T, Mortrud M, Yao S, Siverts LA, Larsen R, Gore BB, Szelenyi ER, Trader C, Balaram P, van Velthoven CTJ, Chiang M, Mich JK, Dee N, Goldy J, Cetin AH, Smith K, Way SW, Esposito L, Yao Z, Gradinaru V, Sunkin SM, Lein E, Levi BP, Ting JT, Zeng H, Tasic B. Neuron. 2021 Mar 23. pii: S0896-6273(21)00159-8. doi: 10.1016/j.neuron.2021.03.011. PubMed 33789083.
Backbone
  Vector backbone: pAAV-mscRE4-minBGpromoter-EGFP-WPRE-hGHpA
  Backbone manufacturer: Allen Institute
  Vector type: AAV
Growth in bacteria
  Bacterial resistance: Ampicillin, 100 μg/mL
  Growth temperature: 37°C
  Growth strain: NEB Stable
  Copy number: High Copy
Gene/Insert
  Gene/Insert name: EGFP
  Species: Synthetic
  Insert size (bp): 720
  Promoter: Beta Globin minimal promoter
  Cloning method: Restriction Enzyme; 5′ cloning site Mlul (not destroyed); 3′ cloning site SacI (not destroyed)
  Sequencing primers: 5′ CACCACCTGTCAGCTCCTTT; 3′ AAGGGAGATCCGACTCGTCT
Terms and licenses: Academic/Nonprofit Terms; Industry Terms: Not Available to Industry
Depositor comments: Funded by BRAIN initiative.
How to cite: AiP995-pAAV-mscRE10-minBGpromoter-EGFP-WPRE-hGHpA was a gift from Allen Institute for Brain Science & Bosiljka Tasic (Addgene plasmid # 163485 ; http://n2t.net/addgene:163485 ; RRID:Addgene_163485)
