[The description below was written by a language model from this plasmid's Addgene catalogue record and pLannotate feature annotations shown in this document.]
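Description:
AiP995-pAAV-mscRE10-minBGpromoter-EGFP-WPRE-hGHpA is a 5.4 kb AAV transfer plasmid used to produce recombinant adeno-associated virus that expresses EGFP directly, without any recombinase dependence. It is propagated in E. coli as a high-copy plasmid with a ColE1/pUC-type origin and an ampicillin resistance gene (β-lactamase with its own promoter). An f1 phage origin is also present in the backbone. The record lists a recombination-deficient growth strain, which is common practice for keeping the repeat-rich AAV ITRs intact. The backbone derives from a sibling construct carrying a different enhancer (mscRE4).

The payload sits between AAV2 inverted terminal repeats, which provide the signals for replication and packaging of the cassette into viral particles. The right-hand ITR is annotated in full, whereas the left one is detected only as two short fragments, which may reflect the difficulty of sequencing or annotating these structured repeats. According to the name and catalogue fields, a mouse enhancer element, mscRE10 (alias AiE2010m), is placed upstream of a beta-globin minimal promoter. Neither part is annotated in the feature table, but they presumably occupy the unannotated stretch between the left ITR and the EGFP start. A minimal promoter has little activity alone, so expression depends largely on the adjacent enhancer, which is meant to restrict it to the cell populations where that enhancer is active. The 720 bp EGFP coding sequence is followed by a WPRE, which boosts transcript stability and expression, and a human growth hormone polyadenylation signal. The associated work concerns enhancer viruses for cell-subclass-specific labeling in the brain. The record does not state which subclass mscRE10 targets.
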