Features (pLannotate 1.2.2; 14 found; start..end, strand, type, name):
     12..39      +  repeat_region  AAV2 ITR (fragment): inverted terminal repeat of adeno-associated virus serotype 2 inverted
     68..95      +  repeat_region  AAV2 ITR (fragment): inverted terminal repeat of adeno-associated virus serotype 2 inverted
    815..1534    +  CDS            EGFP: the original enhanced GFP (Yang et al., 1996) mammalian codon-optimized
   1535..1559    +  misc_feature   MCS (fragment): pBluescript multiple cloning site
   1559..2147    +  misc_feature   WPRE: woodchuck hepatitis virus posttranscriptional regulatory element
   2179..2655    +  polyA_signal   hGH poly(A) signal: human growth hormone polyadenylation signal
   2695..2835    +  repeat_region  AAV2 ITR: inverted terminal repeat of adeno-associated virus serotype 2 inverted
   2840..2891    -  misc_feature   bom (fragment): basis of mobility region from pBR322
   2910..3365    +  rep_origin     f1 ori (sequence partly withheld): f1 bacteriophage origin of replication; arrow indicates direction of (+) strand synthesis
   3366..3415    -  misc_feature   bom (fragment): basis of mobility region from pBR322
   3517..3552    -  CDS            rop (fragment): Rop protein, which maintains plasmids at low copy number; rop
   3647..3751    +  promoter       AmpR promoter: bla
   3752..4612    +  CDS            AmpR: β-lactamase; bla; confers resistance to ampicillin, carbenicillin, and related antibiotics
   4783..5371    +  rep_origin     ori: high-copy-number ColE1/pMB1/pBR322/pUC origin of replication
>Addgene plasmid #163485 | AiP995-pAAV-mscRE10-minBGpromoter-EGFP-WPRE-hGHpA | addgene full sequence | sequence record 325812 | Addgene NGS Result
CCTGCAGGCAGCTGCGCGCTCGCTCGCTCACTGAGGCCGCCCGGGCGTCGGGCGACCTTTGGTCGCCCGG
CCTCAGTGAGCGAGCGAGCGCGCAGAGAGGGAGTGGCCAACTCCATCACTAGGGGTTCCTGCGGCCGCAC
GCGTATGTGTCTTTTACTCTGATCCTCCTGTTTTTACCTTCCAAGTGCTGGAATCACAGACATATACCAC
TGTGCATAGCATCATTACAATGTTATAGTTTTTCACACTATGCCTTGACTTTTTGGAAAGGCAAACCACC
TCTTGGATTTCTCCTTCCTTCTCTATCTCTCTCTCTCTCTCTTCCTCCCTCCGTCCCTCCATCTCTTCCT
CCTTCCCATTTTCTTCTCTCCCTATTTGGACACAATATAAAATAATTTAGATGAGGTGAGTTAAATTGTG
AACAAAGTATGTGCCTATACATGGTTGTAAATCAGCTTATCAAAGTGTAATATTAGAAGAATTTATAAAA
ATGATAAAATTCATACTCAAAGTTCTGTGTAAAGCAATAATAGCTTTATCTCCTTTTAGTTATCTTGAGT
CTTTCTATGACTAACAACTCCCTCATAGGCATCTTAAAGAGCAGTAAGCATAAGTAGATTCCAAATGGGA
AGGGAGAAGTGTGAACCATCACTTTCATCCAGACTTGTAGATATATCTGCTGCATTTTCAGAAACCAGAA
ACAGACAGTGTTCTTTATCTCCATTGAGTCTAGTGTAGCAACAGAGCTCGGGCTGGGCATAAAAGTCAGG
GCAGAGCCATCTATTGCTTACATTTGCTTCTGGGATCCGCCACCATGGTGAGCAAGGGCGAGGAGCTGTT
CACCGGGGTGGTGCCCATCCTGGTCGAGCTGGACGGCGACGTAAACGGCCACAAGTTCAGCGTGTCCGGC
GAGGGCGAGGGCGATGCCACCTACGGCAAGCTGACCCTGAAGTTCATCTGCACCACCGGCAAGCTGCCCG
TGCCCTGGCCCACCCTCGTGACCACCCTGACCTACGGCGTGCAGTGCTTCAGCCGCTACCCCGACCACAT
GAAGCAGCACGACTTCTTCAAGTCCGCCATGCCCGAAGGCTACGTCCAGGAGCGCACCATCTTCTTCAAG
GACGACGGCAACTACAAGACCCGCGCCGAGGTGAAGTTCGAGGGCGACACCCTGGTGAACCGCATCGAGC
TGAAGGGCATCGACTTCAAGGAGGACGGCAACATCCTGGGGCACAAGCTGGAGTACAACTACAACAGCCA
CAACGTCTATATCATGGCCGACAAGCAGAAGAACGGCATCAAGGTGAACTTCAAGATCCGCCACAACATC
GAGGACGGCAGCGTGCAGCTCGCCGACCACTACCAGCAGAACACCCCCATCGGCGACGGCCCCGTGCTGC
TGCCCGACAACCACTACCTGAGCACCCAGTCCGCCCTGAGCAAAGACCCCAACGAGAAGCGCGATCACAT
GGTCCTGCTGGAGTTCGTGACCGCCGCCGGGATCACTCTCGGCATGGACGAGCTGTACAAGTAAGAATTC
GATATCAAGCTTATCGATAATCAACCTCTGGATTACAAAATTTGTGAAAGATTGACTGGTATTCTTAACT
ATGTTGCTCCTTTTACGCTATGTGGATACGCTGCTTTAATGCCTTTGTATCATGCTATTGCTTCCCGTAT
GGCTTTCATTTTCTCCTCCTTGTATAAATCCTGGTTGCTGTCTCTTTATGAGGAGTTGTGGCCCGTTGTC
AGGCAACGTGGCGTGGTGTGCACTGTGTTTGCTGACGCAACCCCCACTGGTTGGGGCATTGCCACCACCT
GTCAGCTCCTTTCCGGGACTTTCGCTTTCCCCCTCCCTATTGCCACGGCGGAACTCATCGCCGCCTGCCT
TGCCCGCTGCTGGACAGGGGCTCGGCTGTTGGGCACTGACAATTCCGTGGTGTTGTCGGGGAAATCATCG
TCCTTTCCTTGGCTGCTCGCCTATGTTGCCACCTGGATTCTGCGCGGGACGTCCTTCTGCTACGTCCCTT
CGGCCCTCAATCCAGCGGACCTTCCTTCCCGCGGCCTGCTGCCGGCTCTGCGGCCTCTTCCGCGTCTTCG
CCTTCGCCCTCAGACGAGTCGGATCTCCCTTTGGGCCGCCTCCCCGCATCGATACCGAGCGCTGCTCGAG
AGATCTACGGGTGGCATCCCTGTGACCCCTCCCCAGTGCCTCTCCTGGCCCTGGAAGTTGCCACTCCAGT
GCCCACCAGCCTTGTCCTAATAAAATTAAGTTGCATCATTTTGTCTGACTAGGTGTCCTTCTATAATATT
ATGGGGTGGAGGGGGGTGGTATGGAGCAAGGGGCAAGTTGGGAAGACAACCTGTAGGGCCTGCGGGGTCT
ATTGGGAACCAAGCTGGAGTGCAGTGGCACAATCTTGGCTCACTGCAATCTCCGCCTCCTGGGTTCAAGC
GATTCTCCTGCCTCAGCCTCCCGAGTTGTTGGGATTCCAGGCATGCATGACCAGGCTCAGCTAATTTTTG
TTTTTTTGGTAGAGACGGGGTTTCACCATATTGGCCAGGCTGGTCTCCAACTCCTAATCTCAGGTGATCT
ACCCACCTTGGCCTCCCAAATTGCTGGGATTACAGGCGTGAACCACTGCTCCCTTCCCTGTCCTTCTGAT
TTTGTAGGTAACCACGTGCGGACCGAGCGGCCGCAGGAACCCCTAGTGATGGAGTTGGCCACTCCCTCTC
TGCGCGCTCGCTCGCTCACTGAGGCCGGGCGACCAAAGGTCGCCCGACGCCCGGGCTTTGCCCGGGCGGC
CTCAGTGAGCGAGCGAGCGCGCAGCTGCCTGCAGGGGCGCCTGATGCGGTATTTTCTCCTTACGCATCTG
TGCGGTATTTCACACCGCATA
[95 nt withheld, positions 2892-2986]
T
[46 nt withheld, positions 2988-3033]
C
[141 nt withheld, positions 3035-3175]
CCTTTGACGTTGGAGTCCACGTTCTTT
[37 nt withheld, positions 3203-3239]
ACTCTATCTCGGGCTATTCTTTTGATTTATAAGGGATTTTGCCGATTTCGGTCTATTGGTTAAAAAATGA
GCTGATTTAACAAAAATTTAACGCGAATTTTAACAAAATATTAACGTTTACAATTTTATGGTGCACTCTC
AGTACAATCTGCTCTGATGCCGCATAGTTAAGCCAGCCCCGACACCCGCCAACACCCGCTGACGCGCCCT
GACGGGCTTGTCTGCTCCCGGCATCCGCTTACAGACAAGCTGTGACCGTCTCCGGGAGCTGCATGTGTCA
GAGGTTTTCACCGTCATCACCGAAACGCGCGAGACGAAAGGGCCTCGTGATACGCCTATTTTTATAGGTT
AATGTCATGATAATAATGGTTTCTTAGACGTCAGGTGGCACTTTTCGGGGAAATGTGCGCGGAACCCCTA
TTTGTTTATTTTTCTAAATACATTCAAATATGTATCCGCTCATGAGACAATAACCCTGATAAATGCTTCA
ATAATATTGAAAAAGGAAGAGTATGAGTATTCAACATTTCCGTGTCGCCCTTATTCCCTTTTTTGCGGCA
TTTTGCCTTCCTGTTTTTGCTCACCCAGAAACGCTGGTGAAAGTAAAAGATGCTGAAGATCAGTTGGGTG
CACGAGTGGGTTACATCGAACTGGATCTCAACAGCGGTAAGATCCTTGAGAGTTTTCGCCCCGAAGAACG
TTTTCCAATGATGAGCACTTTTAAAGTTCTGCTATGTGGCGCGGTATTATCCCGTATTGACGCCGGGCAA
GAGCAACTCGGTCGCCGCATACACTATTCTCAGAATGACTTGGTTGAGTACTCACCAGTCACAGAAAAGC
ATCTTACGGATGGCATGACAGTAAGAGAATTATGCAGTGCTGCCATAACCATGAGTGATAACACTGCGGC
CAACTTACTTCTGACAACGATCGGAGGACCGAAGGAGCTAACCGCTTTTTTGCACAACATGGGGGATCAT
GTAACTCGCCTTGATCGTTGGGAACCGGAGCTGAATGAAGCCATACCAAACGACGAGCGTGACACCACGA
TGCCTGTAGCAATGGCAACAACGTTGCGCAAACTATTAACTGGCGAACTACTTACTCTAGCTTCCCGGCA
ACAATTAATAGACTGGATGGAGGCGGATAAAGTTGCAGGACCACTTCTGCGCTCGGCCCTTCCGGCTGGC
TGGTTTATTGCTGATAAATCTGGAGCCGGTGAGCGTGGGTCTCGCGGTATCATTGCAGCACTGGGGCCAG
ATGGTAAGCCCTCCCGTATCGTAGTTATCTACACGACGGGGAGTCAGGCAACTATGGATGAACGAAATAG
ACAGATCGCTGAGATAGGTGCCTCACTGATTAAGCATTGGTAACTGTCAGACCAAGTTTACTCATATATA
CTTTAGATTGATTTAAAACTTCATTTTTAATTTAAAAGGATCTAGGTGAAGATCCTTTTTGATAATCTCA
TGACCAAAATCCCTTAACGTGAGTTTTCGTTCCACTGAGCGTCAGACCCCGTAGAAAAGATCAAAGGATC
TTCTTGAGATCCTTTTTTTCTGCGCGTAATCTGCTGCTTGCAAACAAAAAAACCACCGCTACCAGCGGTG
GTTTGTTTGCCGGATCAAGAGCTACCAACTCTTTTTCCGAAGGTAACTGGCTTCAGCAGAGCGCAGATAC
CAAATACTGTTCTTCTAGTGTAGCCGTAGTTAGGCCACCACTTCAAGAACTCTGTAGCACCGCCTACATA
CCTCGCTCTGCTAATCCTGTTACCAGTGGCTGCTGCCAGTGGCGATAAGTCGTGTCTTACCGGGTTGGAC
TCAAGACGATAGTTACCGGATAAGGCGCAGCGGTCGGGCTGAACGGGGGGTTCGTGCACACAGCCCAGCT
TGGAGCGAACGACCTACACCGAACTGAGATACCTACAGCGTGAGCTATGAGAAAGCGCCACGCTTCCCGA
AGGGAGAAAGGCGGACAGGTATCCGGTAAGCGGCAGGGTCGGAACAGGAGAGCGCACGAGGGAGCTTCCA
GGGGGAAACGCCTGGTATCTTTATAGTCCTGTCGGGTTTCGCCACCTCTGACTTGAGCGTCGATTTTTGT
GATGCTCGTCAGGGGGGCGGAGCCTATGGAAAAACGCCAGCAACGCGGCCTTTTTACGGTTCCTGGCCTT
TTGCTGGCCTTTTGCTCACATGT
