>Addgene plasmid #163485 | AiP995-pAAV-mscRE10-minBGpromoter-EGFP-WPRE-hGHpA | depositor partial sequence | sequence record 316843 | Partial Sequence
GCGGCCGCACGCGTATGTGTCTTTTACTCTGATCCTCCTGTTTTTACCTTCCAAGTGCTGGAATCACAGA
CATATACCACTGTGCATAGCATCATTACAATGTTATAGTTTTTCACACTATGCCTTGACTTTTTGGAAAG
GCAAACCACCTCTTGGATTTCTCCTTCCTTCTCTATCTCTCTCTCTCTCTCTTCCTCCCTCCGTCCCTCC
ATCTCTTCCTCCTTCCCATTTTCTTCTCTCCCTATTTGGACACAATATAAAATAATTTAGATGAGGTGAG
TTAAATTGTGAACAAAGTATGTGCCTATACATGGTTGTAAATCAGCTTATCAAAGTGTAATATTAGAAGA
ATTTATAAAAATGATAAAATTCATACTCAAAGTTCTGTGTAAAGCAATAATAGCTTTATCTCCTTTTAGT
TATCTTGAGTCTTTCTATGACTAACAACTCCCTCATAGGCATCTTAAAGAGCAGTAAGCATAAGTAGATT
CCAAATGGGAAGGGAGAAGTGTGAACCATCACTTTCATCCAGACTTGTAGATATATCTGCTGCATTTTCA
GAAACCAGAAACAGACAGTGTTCTTTATCTCCATTGAGTCTAGTGTAGCAACAGAGCTCGGGCTGGGCAT
AAAAGTCAGGGCAGAGCCATCTATTGCTTACATTTGCTTCTGGGATCCGCCACCATGGTGAGCAAGGGCG
AGGAGCTGTTCACCGGGGTGGTGCCCATCCTGGTCGAGCTGGACGGCGACGTAAACGGCCACAAGTTCAG
CGTGTCCGGCGAGGGCGAGGGCGATGCCACCTACGGCAAGCTGACCCTGAAGTTCATCTGCACCACCGGC
AAGCTGCCCGTGCCCTGGCCCACCCTCGTGACCACCCTGACCTACGGCGTGCAGTGCTTCAGCCGCTACC
CCGACCACATGAAGCAGCACGACTTCTTCAAGTCCGCCATGCCCGAAGGCTACGTCCAGGAGCGCACCAT
CTTCTTCAAGGACGACGGCAACTACAAGACCCGCGCCGAGGTGAAGTTCGAGGGCGACACCCTGGTGAAC
CGCATCGAGCTGAAGGGCATCGACTTCAAGGAGGACGGCAACATCCTGGGGCACAAGCTGGAGTACAACT
ACAACAGCCACAACGTCTATATCATGGCCGACAAGCAGAAGAACGGCATCAAGGTGAACTTCAAGATCCG
CCACAACATCGAGGACGGCAGCGTGCAGCTCGCCGACCACTACCAGCAGAACACCCCCATCGGCGACGGC
CCCGTGCTGCTGCCCGACAACCACTACCTGAGCACCCAGTCCGCCCTGAGCAAAGACCCCAACGAGAAGC
GCGATCACATGGTCCTGCTGGAGTTCGTGACCGCCGCCGGGATCACTCTCGGCATGGACGAGCTGTACAA
GTAAGAATTCGATATCAAGCTTATCGATAATCAACCTCTGGATTACAAAATTTGTGAAAGATTGACTGGT
ATTCTTAACTATGTTGCTCCTTTTACGCTATGTGGATACGCTGCTTTAATGCCTTTGTATCATGCTATTG
CTTCCCGTATGGCTTTCATTTTCTCCTCCTTGTATAAATCCTGGTTGCTGTCTCTTTATGAGGAGTTGTG
GCCCGTTGTCAGGCAACGTGGCGTGGTGTGCACTGTGTTTGCTGACGCAACCCCCACTGGTTGGGGCATT
GCCACCACCTGTCAGCTCCTTTCCGGGACTTTCGCTTTCCCCCTCCCTATTGCCACGGCGGAACTCATCG
CCGCCTGCCTTGCCCGCTGCTGGACAGGGGCTCGGCTGTTGGGCACTGACAATTCCGTGGTGTTGTCGGG
GAAATCATCGTCCTTTCCTTGGCTGCTCGCCTATGTTGCCACCTGGATTCTGCGCGGGACGTCCTTCTGC
TACGTCCCTTCGGCCCTCAATCCAGCGGACCTTCCTTCCCGCGGCCTGCTGCCGGCTCTGCGGCCTCTTC
CGCGTCTTCGCCTTCGCCCTCAGACGAGTCGGATCTCCCTTTGGGCCGCCTCCCCGCATCGATACCGAGC
GCTGCTCGAGAGATCTACGGGTGGCATCCCTGTGACCCCTCCCCAGTGCCTCTCCTGGCCCTGGAAGTTG
CCACTCCAGTGCCCACCAGCCTTGTCCTAATAAAATTAAGTTGCATCATTTTGTCTGACTAGGTGTCCTT
CTATAATATTATGGGGTGGAGGGGGGTGGTATGGAGCAAGGGGCAAGTTGGGAAGACAACCTGTAGGGCC
TGCGGGGTCTATTGGGAACCAAGCTGGAGTGCAGTGGCACAATCTTGGCTCACTGCAATCTCCGCCTCCT
GGGTTCAAGCGATTCTCCTGCCTCAGCCTCCCGAGTTGTTGGGATTCCAGGCATGCATGACCAGGCTCAG
CTAATTTTTGTTTTTTTGGTAGAGACGGGGTTTCACCATATTGGCCAGGCTGGTCTCCAACTCCTAATCT
CAGGTGATCTACCCACCTTGGCCTCCCAAATTGCTGGGATTACAGGCGTGAACCACTGCTCCCTTCCCTG
TCCTTCTGATTTTGTAGGTAACCACGTGCGGACCGAGCGGCCGC
